>Addgene plasmid #79599 | p-mCherry-C1-mJP-4 | addgene full sequence | sequence record 456468 | Addgene NGS Result
AATAGTAATCAATTACGGGGTCATTAGTTCATAGCCCATATATGGAGTTCCGCGTTACATAACTTACGGT
AAATGGCCCGCCTGGCTGACCGCCCAACGACCCCCGCCCATTGACGTCAATAATGACGTATGTTCCCATA
GTAACGCCAATAGGGACTTTCCATTGACGTCAATGGGTGGAGTATTTACGGTAAACTGCCCACTTGGCAG
TACATCAAGTGTATCATATGCCAAGTACGCCCCCTATTGACGTCAATGACGGTAAATGGCCCGCCTGGCA
TTATGCCCAGTACATGACCTTATGGGACTTTCCTACTTGGCAGTACATCTACGTATTAGTCATCGCTATT
ACCATGGTGATGCGGTTTTGGCAGTACATCAATGGGCGTGGATAGCGGTTTGACTCACGGGGATTTCCAA
GTCTCCACCCCATTGACGTCAATGGGAGTTTGTTTTGGCACCAAAATCAACGGGACTTTCCAAAATGTCG
TAACAACTCCGCCCCATTGACGCAAATGGGCGGTAGGCGTGTACGGTGGGAGGTCTATATAAGCAGAGCT
GGTTTAGTGAACCGTCAGATCCGCTAGCATGGTGAGCAAGGGCGAGGAGGATAACATGGCCATCATCAAG
GAGTTCATGCGCTTCAAGGTGCACATGGAGGGCTCCGTGAACGGCCACGAGTTCGAGATCGAGGGCGAGG
GCGAGGGCCGCCCCTACGAGGGCACCCAGACCGCCAAGCTGAAGGTGACCAAGGGTGGCCCCCTGCCCTT
CGCCTGGGACATCCTGTCCCCTCAGTTCATGTACGGCTCCAAGGCCTACGTGAAGCACCCCGCCGACATC
CCCGACTACTTGAAGCTGTCCTTCCCCGAGGGCTTCAAGTGGGAGCGCGTGATGAACTTCGAGGACGGCG
GCGTGGTGACCGTGACCCAGGACTCCTCCCTGCAGGACGGCGAGTTCATCTACAAGGTGAAGCTGCGCGG
CACCAACTTCCCCTCCGACGGCCCCGTAATGCAGAAGAAGACCATGGGCTGGGAGGCCTCCTCCGAGCGG
ATGTACCCCGAGGACGGCGCCCTGAAGGGCGAGATCAAGCAGAGGCTGAAGCTGAAGGACGGCGGCCACT
ACGACGCTGAGGTCAAGACCACCTACAAGGCCAAGAAGCCCGTGCAGCTGCCCGGCGCCTACAACGTCAA
CATCAAGTTGGACATCACCTCCCACAACGAGGACTACACCATCGTGGAACAGTACGAACGCGCCGAGGGC
CGCCACTCCACCGGCGGCATGGACGAGCTGTACAAGTCCGGACTCAGATCTAGCATGGTGAGCAAGGGCG
AGGAGGATAACATGGCCATCATCAAGGAGTTCATGCGCTTCAAGGTGCACATGGAGGGCTCCGTGAACGG
CCACGAGTTCGAGATCGAGGGCGAGGGCGAGGGCCGCCCCTACGAGGGCACCCAGACCGCCAAGCTGAAG
GTGACCAAGGGTGGCCCCCTGCCCTTCGCCTGGGACATCCTGTCCCCTCAGTTCATGTACGGCTCCAAGG
CCTACGTGAAGCACCCCGCCGACATCCCCGACTACTTGAAGCTGTCCTTCCCCGAGGGCTTCAAGTGGGA
GCGCGTGATGAACTTCGAGGACGGCGGCGTGGTGACCGTGACCCAGGACTCCTCCCTGCAGGACGGCGAG
TTCATCTACAAGGTGAAGCTGCGCGGCACCAACTTCCCCTCCGACGGCCCCGTAATGCAGAAGAAGACCA
TGGGCTGGGAGGCCTCCTCCGAGCGGATGTACCCCGAGGACGGCGCCCTGAAGGGCGAGATCAAGCAGAG
GCTGAAGCTGAAGGACGGCGGCCACTACGACGCTGAGGTCAAGACCACCTACAAGGCCAAGAAGCCCGTG
CAGCTGCCCGGCGCCTACAACGTCAACATCAAGTTGGACATCACCTCCCACAACGAGGACTACACCATCG
TGGAACAGTACGAACGCGCCGAGGGCCGCCACTCCACCGGCGGCATGGACGAGCTGTACAAGTCCGGACT
CAGATCTCGAGCTTCCCCCGGGGGCAAGTTCGACTTTGACGACGGGGGCTGCTACGTGGGGGGCTGGGAG
GCGGGGCGGGCACATGGCTACGGCGTGTGCACCGGGCCCGGCGCCCAGGGAGAGTACAGCGGCTGCTGGG
CTCACGGCTTCGAGTCGCTGGGTGTCTTCACGGGGCCCGGCGGACACAGTTACCAGGGCCACTGGCAGCA
GGGCAAGCGCGAAGGGCTGGGCGTGGAGCGCAAGAGCCGCTGGACCTACCGCGGCGAGTGGCTGGGCGGG
CTGAAGGGGCGCAGCGGCGTATGGGAGAGCGTGTCCGGCCTGCGCTACGCCGGGCTCTGGAAGGACGGCT
TCCAGGACGGCTACGGCACCGAGACCTACTCGGATGGAGGCACTTACCAAGGCCAGTGGCAAGCCGGGAA
ACGCCACGGCTACGGGGTGCGCCAAAGTGTACCCTACCACCAGGCGGCGCTTCTGCGCTCACCCCGCCGC
ACCTCCCTGGACTCCGGCCACAGCGACCCCCCGACGCCGCCTCCACCCCTACCCCTACCAGGAGATGAAG
GAGGCAGCCCAGCCTCCGGCTCCCGAGGCGGCTTCGTGCTGGCGGGGCCAGGGGACGCCGACGGGGCGTC
TTCCCGTAAGCGCACCCCAGCAGCAGGTGGATTCTTCCGCCGTTCACTGCTGCTCAGCGGGCTCCGGGCT
GGTGGGCGCCGCAGCTCCCTGGGCAGCAAGAGGGGATCTCTACGCAGCGAGGTGAGCAGCGAAGTGGGCA
GTACAGGACCCCCGGGCTCCGAGGCCAGCGGGCCCCCAATCCCAGCTCCACCTGCCCTCATCGAGGGCTC
AGCCACTGAGGTGTACGCCGGTGAGTGGCGTGCGGACCGGCGCAGTGGCTATGGAGTGAGCCAGAGATCC
AACGGGCTGCGCTACGAAGGCGAGTGGCTGGGCAACCGACGCCACGGATACGGGCGCACCACCCGGCCCG
ATGGCTCCCGTGAGGAGGGCAAGTACAAGCGTAACCGGCTGGTACACGGGGGACGTGTCCGCAGCCTCCT
GCCTCTGGCCCTTAGACGGGGCAAAGTCAAGGAGAAAGTGGACAGGGCTGTCGAAGGTGCCCGTCGAGCT
GTGAGTGCTGCCCGCCAGCGCCAGGAAATTGCGGCTGCCAGGGCAGCAGACGCCCTCCTAAAAGCAGTGG
CAGCCAGCAGCGTCGCGGAGAAGGCTGTGGAGGCTGCGCGGATGGCCAAGCTGATAGCCCAGGATCTACA
ACCCATGTTAGAGGCCCCAGGCCGCAGACCCAGACAGGACTCAGGAGGTTCTGACACAGAGCCTTTGGAT
GAGGACAGCCCTGGGGTATACGAGAATGGACTGACCCCCTCAGAGGGCTCTCCGGAACTACCCAGCAGCC
CCGCCTCCTCCCACCAACCTTGGCGAGCCCCTGCCTGCCGGAGTCCACTGCCTCCTGGAGGGAACTGGGG
CCCCTTCTCCAGCCCTAAAGCTTGGCCCGAGGAGTGGGGGGGTCCTGGTGAGCAGGCAGAGGAACTAGCT
GGCTATGAGGCTGAGGATGAGGCTGGGGTGCAGGGTCCAGGACCAAGAGATGGTTCCCCACTTCTCGGAG
GCTGCAGTGACAGTTCAGGAAGTCTTCGAGAGGAGGAGGGGGAAGACGAAGAGTCCTTGCCCCAACTGAG
GGCCCCAGGAGGCTCAGAGTCTGAGCCTGTCACCACGCCAGTTTTGAGGGGCCTGTCTTCAAGGGGTCCT
GATGCTGGGTGCCTGACAGAAGAGGTTGAGGAGCCTGCTCCCACCGAGAGGCCTGCCCAGCCGGGAGCTG
CCAACCCCCTGGTGGTGGGAGCCGTGGCCTTGCTCGATCTCAGCCTGGCCTTCCTGTTCTCCCAGCTCCT
CACCTGAGAATTCTGCAGTCGACGGTACCGCGGGCCCGGGATCCACCGGATCTAGATAACTGATCATAAT
CAGCCATACCACATTTGTAGAGGTTTTACTTGCTTTAAAAAACCTCCCACACCTCCCCCTGAACCTGAAA
CATAAAATGAATGCAATTGTTGTTGTTAACTTGTTTATTGCAGCTTATAATGGTTACAAATAAAGCAATA
GCATCACAAATTTCACAAATAAAGCATTTTTTTCACTGCATTCTAGTTGTGGTTTGTCCAAACTCATCAA
TGTATCTTAACGCGTAAATTGTAAGCGTTAATATTTTGTTAAAATTCGCGTTAAATTTTTGTTAAATCAG
CTCATTTTTTAACCAATAGGCCGAAATCGGCAAAATCCCTTATAAATCAAAAGAATAGACCGAGATAGGG
T
[37 nt withheld, positions 4342-4378]
AAAGAACGTGGACTCCAACGTCAAAGG
[49 nt withheld, positions 4406-4454]
T
[91 nt withheld, positions 4456-4546]
G
[124 nt withheld, positions 4548-4671]
CAGGTGGCACTTTTCGGGGAAATGTGCGCGGAACCCCTATTTGTTTATTTTTCTAAATACATTCAAATAT
GTATCCGCTCATGAGACAATAACCCTGATAAATGCTTCAATAATATTGAAAAAGGAAGAGTCCTGAGGCG
GAAAGAACCAGCTGTGGAATGTGTGTCAGTTAGGGTGTGGAAAGTCCCCAGGCTCCCCAGCAGGCAGAAG
TATGCAAAGCATGCATCTCAATTAGTCAGCAACCAGGTGTGGAAAGTCCCCAGGCTCCCCAGCAGGCAGA
AGTATGCAAAGCATGCATCTCAATTAGTCAGCAACCATAGTCCCGCCCCTAACTCCGCCCATCCCGCCCC
TAACTCCGCCCAGTTCCGCCCATTCTCCGCCCCATGGCTGACTAATTTTTTTTATTTATGCAGAGGCCGA
GGCCGCCTCGGCCTCTGAGCTATTCCAGAAGTAGTGAGGAGGCTTTTTTGGAGGCCTAGGCTTTTGCAAA
GATCGATCAAGAGACAGGATGAGGATCGTTTCGCATGATTGAACAAGATGGATTGCACGCAGGTTCTCCG
GCCGCTTGGGTGGAGAGGCTATTCGGCTATGACTGGGCACAACAGACAATCGGCTGCTCTGATGCCGCCG
TGTTCCGGCTGTCAGCGCAGGGGCGCCCGGTTCTTTTTGTCAAGACCGACCTGTCCGGTGCCCTGAATGA
ACTGCAAGACGAGGCAGCGCGGCTATCGTGGCTGGCCACGACGGGCGTTCCTTGCGCAGCTGTGCTCGAC
GTTGTCACTGAAGCGGGAAGGGACTGGCTGCTATTGGGCGAAGTGCCGGGGCAGGATCTCCTGTCATCTC
ACCTTGCTCCTGCCGAGAAAGTATCCATCATGGCTGATGCAATGCGGCGGCTGCATACGCTTGATCCGGC
TACCTGCCCATTCGACCACCAAGCGAAACATCGCATCGAGCGAGCACGTACTCGGATGGAAGCCGGTCTT
GTCGATCAGGATGATCTGGACGAAGAGCATCAGGGGCTCGCGCCAGCCGAACTGTTCGCCAGGCTCAAGG
CGAGCATGCCCGACGGCGAGGATCTCGTCGTGACCCATGGCGATGCCTGCTTGCCGAATATCATGGTGGA
AAATGGCCGCTTTTCTGGATTCATCGACTGTGGCCGGCTGGGTGTGGCGGACCGCTATCAGGACATAGCG
TTGGCTACCCGTGATATTGCTGAAGAGCTTGGCGGCGAATGGGCTGACCGCTTCCTCGTGCTTTACGGTA
TCGCCGCTCCCGATTCGCAGCGCATCGCCTTCTATCGCCTTCTTGACGAGTTCTTCTGAGCGGGACTCTG
GGGTTCGAAATGACCGACCAAGCGACGCCCAACCTGCCATCACGAGATTTCGATTCCACCGCCGCCTTCT
ATGAAAGGTTGGGCTTCGGAATCGTTTTCCGGGACGCCGGCTGGATGATCCTCCAGCGCGGGGATCTCAT
GCTGGAGTTCTTCGCCCACCCTAGGGGGAGGCTAACTGAAACACGGAAGGAGACAATACCGGAAGGAACC
CGCGCTATGACGGCAATAAAAAGACAGAATAAAACGCACGGTGTTGGGTCGTTTGTTCATAAACGCGGGG
TTCGGTCCCAGGGCTGGCACTCTGTCGATACCCCACCGAGACCCCATTGGGGCCAATACGCCCGCGTTTC
TTCCTTTTCCCCACCCCACCCCCCAAGTTCGGGTGAAGGCCCAGGGCTCGCAGCCAACGTCGGGGCGGCA
GGCCCTGCCATAGCCTCAGGTTACTCATATATACTTTAGATTGATTTAAAACTTCATTTTTAATTTAAAA
GGATCTAGGTGAAGATCCTTTTTGATAATCTCATGACCAAAATCCCTTAACGTGAGTTTTCGTTCCACTG
AGCGTCAGACCCCGTAGAAAAGATCAAAGGATCTTCTTGAGATCCTTTTTTTCTGCGCGTAATCTGCTGC
TTGCAAACAAAAAAACCACCGCTACCAGCGGTGGTTTGTTTGCCGGATCAAGAGCTACCAACTCTTTTTC
CGAAGGTAACTGGCTTCAGCAGAGCGCAGATACCAAATACTGTTCTTCTAGTGTAGCCGTAGTTAGGCCA
CCACTTCAAGAACTCTGTAGCACCGCCTACATACCTCGCTCTGCTAATCCTGTTACCAGTGGCTGCTGCC
AGTGGCGATAAGTCGTGTCTTACCGGGTTGGACTCAAGACGATAGTTACCGGATAAGGCGCAGCGGTCGG
GCTGAACGGGGGGTTCGTGCACACAGCCCAGCTTGGAGCGAACGACCTACACCGAACTGAGATACCTACA
GCGTGAGCTATGAGAAAGCGCCACGCTTCCCGAAGGGAGAAAGGCGGACAGGTATCCGGTAAGCGGCAGG
GTCGGAACAGGAGAGCGCACGAGGGAGCTTCCAGGGGGAAACGCCTGGTATCTTTATAGTCCTGTCGGGT
TTCGCCACCTCTGACTTGAGCGTCGATTTTTGTGATGCTCGTCAGGGGGGCGGAGCCTATGGAAAAACGC
CAGCAACGCGGCCTTTTTACGGTTCCTGGCCTTTTGCTGGCCTTTTGCTCACATGTTCTTTCCTGCGTTA
TCCCCTGATTCTGTGGATAACCGTATTACCGCCATGCATTAGTTATT
Features (pLannotate 1.2.2; 17 found; start..end, strand, type, name):
     53..356     +  enhancer       CMV enhancer: human cytomegalovirus immediate early enhancer
    357..560     +  promoter       CMV promoter: human cytomegalovirus (CMV) immediate early promoter
    589..1296    +  CDS            mCherry: mCherry is a basic (constitutively fluorescent) red fluorescent protein published in 2004, derived from Discosoma sp.. It is reported to be a very rapidly-maturing monomer with low acid sensitivity.
   1315..2022    +  CDS            mCherry: mCherry is a basic (constitutively fluorescent) red fluorescent protein published in 2004, derived from Discosoma sp.. It is reported to be a very rapidly-maturing monomer with low acid sensitivity.
   2023..2043    +  misc_feature   MCS (fragment): multiple cloning site
   2050..3924    +  CDS            Jph4: JPH4_RAT - Also known as Jphl1 From Rattus norvegicus (Rat).
   3928..3964    +  misc_feature   MCS (fragment): multiple cloning site
   3981..4065    +  CDS            large T antigen (fragment): large T antigen from SV40 (simian virus 40)
   4088..4209    +  polyA_signal   SV40 poly(A) signal: SV40 polyadenylation signal
   4243..4671    -  rep_origin     f1 ori (sequence partly withheld): f1 bacteriophage origin of replication; arrow indicates direction of (+) strand synthesis
   4698..4802    +  promoter       AmpR promoter: bla
   4804..5161    +  promoter       SV40 promoter: SV40 enhancer and early promoter
   5196..5990    +  CDS            NeoR/KanR: aminoglycoside phosphotransferase from Tn5; aph(3')-II (or nptII); confers resistance to neomycin, kanamycin, and G418 (Geneticin®)
   6011..6163    +  CDS            ble (fragment): BLE_KLEPN - Experimental evidence at protein level: Swiss-Prot protein existence level 1. Binding protein with a strong affinity to the bleomycin family of antibiotics. Binds to CL990; an antimitotic-antibiotic compound. From Klebsiella pneumoniae.
   6222..6269    +  polyA_signal   HSV TK poly(A) signal: herpes simplex virus thymidine kinase polyadenylation signal (Cole and Stacy, 1985)
   6360..6376    -  polyA_signal   bGH poly(A) signal (fragment): bovine growth hormone polyadenylation signal
   6598..7186    +  rep_origin     ori: high-copy-number ColE1/pMB1/pBR322/pUC origin of replication
