[The description below was written by a language model from this plasmid's Addgene catalogue record and pLannotate feature annotations shown in this document.]
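Description:
p-mCherry-C1-mJP-4 is a mammalian expression plasmid built on the Clontech pmCherry-C1 backbone for transient expression of mouse junctophilin-4 (Jph4, JP-4) as a red fluorescent fusion protein. The sequenced plasmid is about 7.3 kb. It replicates in E. coli at high copy from a ColE1/pUC-type origin and also carries an f1 phage origin. One NeoR/KanR (Tn5 aminoglycoside phosphotransferase) gene serves for selection in both hosts. A bacterial promoter drives it to give kanamycin resistance, while the SV40 enhancer/early promoter, paired with an HSV TK polyadenylation signal, drives it in mammalian cells to allow G418 selection.

The expression cassette uses the human CMV immediate-early enhancer and promoter, followed by the mCherry coding sequence, the Jph4 cDNA cloned between the XhoI and EcoRI sites of the multiple cloning site, and an SV40 poly(A) signal. The depositor notes, and the feature table confirms, that two tandem copies of mCherry sit upstream of the insert rather than the single copy expected from the backbone, so JP-4 carries a 2x mCherry tag at its N terminus. This is not expected to affect function. The automated annotation labels the insert by its match to the rat Jph4 protein entry, but the record states that it is the murine cDNA from a commercial clone. Short annotated fragments such as large T antigen, ble and bGH poly(A) appear to be backbone remnants rather than functional elements.

The associated publication describes junctophilin-4 as a component of endoplasmic reticulum–plasma membrane junctions that regulates calcium dynamics in T cells. The construct is therefore suited to visualising the localisation of JP-4 in transfected cells or to overexpressing it.
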