Addgene plasmid #79599: p-mCherry-C1-mJP-4
Purpose: Transient expression
Depositing lab: Yousang Gwack. Depositing organization: University of California, Los Angeles (UCLA). Publication: Junctophilin-4, a component of the endoplasmic reticulum-plasma membrane junctions, regulates Ca2+ dynamics in T cells. Woo JS, Srikanth S, Nishi M, Ping P, Takeshima H, Gwack Y. Proc Natl Acad Sci U S A. 2016 Mar 8;113(10):2762-7. doi: 10.1073/pnas.1524229113. Epub 2016 Feb 29. PubMed 26929330.
Backbone
  Vector backbone: pmCherry-C1
  Backbone manufacturer: Clontech
  Backbone size w/o insert (bp): 4700
  Vector type: Mammalian Expression
  Selectable markers: Neomycin (select with G418)
Growth in bacteria
  Bacterial resistance: Kanamycin, 50 μg/mL
  Growth temperature: 37°C
  Growth strain: DH5alpha
  Copy number: High Copy
Gene/Insert
  Gene/Insert name: Junctophilin-4 (alt names: Jph4; NM_177049.5)
  Species: M. musculus (mouse)
  Insert size (bp): 1886
  Entrez Gene: Jph4 (a.k.a. 9330157P13Rik, JP-4, JPHL1)
  Promoter: CMV
  Tag / fusion protein: 2x mCherry (N terminal on backbone)
  Cloning method: Restriction Enzyme; 5′ cloning site XhoI (not destroyed); 3′ cloning site EcoRI (not destroyed)
  Sequencing primers: 5′ mCherry-F; 3′ SV40pA-R
Terms and licenses: Academic/Nonprofit Terms; Industry Terms: Not Available to Industry
Depositor comments: cDNA encoding murine Junctophilin-4 (JP4, clone ID 6810400) was purchased from Open Biosystems (GE Dharmacon) Please note: This plasmid contains 2x mCherry on the N-terminus of the insert rather than the expected 1x mCherry. This is not expected to impact plasmid function.
How to cite: p-mCherry-C1-mJP-4 was a gift from Yousang Gwack (Addgene plasmid # 79599 ; http://n2t.net/addgene:79599 ; RRID:Addgene_79599)
