>Addgene plasmid #79599 | p-mCherry-C1-mJP-4 | addgene partial sequence | sequence record 151047 | SV40pA-R 5'-GAAATTTGTGATGCTATTGC-3'
TGCAATAAACAAGTTAACAACAACAATTGCATTCATTTTATGTTTCAGGTTCAGGGGGAGGTGTGGGAGG
TTTTTTAAAGCAAGTAAAACCTCTACAAATGTGGTATGGCTGATTATGATCAGTTATCTAGATCCGGTGG
ATCCCGGGCCCGCGGTACCGTCGACTGCAGAATTCTCAGGTGAGGAGCTGGGAGAACAGGAAGGCCAGGC
TGAGATCGAGCAAGGCCACGGCTCCCACCACCAGGGGGTTGGCAGCTCCCGGCTGGGCAGGCCTCTCGGT
GGGAGCAGGCTCCTCAACCTCTTCTGTCAGGCACCCAGCATCAGGACCCCTTGAAGACAGGCCCCTCAAA
ACTGGCGTGGTGACAGGCTCAGACTCTGAGCCTCCTGGGGCCCTCAGTTGGGGCAAGGACTCTTCGTCTT
CCCCCTCCTCCTCTCGAAGACTTCCTGAACTGTCACTGCAGCCTCCGAGAAGTGGGGAACCATCTCTTGG
TCCTGGACCCTGCACCCCAGCCTCATCCTCAGCCTCATAGCCAGCTAGTTCCTCTGCCTGCTCACCAGGA
CCCCCCCACTCCTCGGGCCAAGCTTTAGGGCTGGAGAAGGGGCCCCAGTTCCCTCCAGGAGGCAGTGGAC
TCCGGCAGGCAGGGGCTCGCCAAGGTTGGTGGGAGGAGGCGGGGCTGCTGGGTAGTTCCGGAGAGCCCTC
TGAGGGGGTCAGTCCATTCTCGTATACCCCAGGGCTGTCCTCATCCAAAGGCTCTGTGTCAGAACCTCCT
GAGTCCTGTCTGGGTCTGCGGCCTGGGGCCTCTAACATGGGTTGTAGATCCTGGGCTATCAGCTTGGCCA
TCCGCGCAGCCTCCACAGCCTTCTCCGCGACGCTGCTGGCTGCCACTGCTTTTAGGAGGGCGTCTGCTGC
CCTGGCAGCCGCAATTTCCTGGCGCTGGCGGGCAGCACTCACAGCT
