>Addgene plasmid #79599 | p-mCherry-C1-mJP-4 | addgene partial sequence | sequence record 151820 | mCherry-F 5'-ccccgtaatgcagaagaaga-3'
CTCCTCCGAGCGGATGTACCCCGAGGACGGCGCCCTGAAGGGCGAGATCAAGCAGAGGCTGAAGCTGAAG
GACGGCGGCCACTACGACGCTGAGGTCAAGACCACCTACAAGGCCAAGAAGCCCGTGCAGCTGCCCGGCG
CCTACAACGTCAACATCAAGTTGGACATCACCTCCCACAACGAGGACTACACCATCGTGGAACAGTACGA
ACGCGCCGAGGGCCGCCACTCCACCGGCGGCATGGACGAGCTGTACAAGTCCGGACTCAGATCT
